>Addgene plasmid #51871 | pCI-neo-FHM | addgene partial sequence | sequence record 81126 | chim-int-F 5'-TCTTACTGACATCCACTTTGCC-3'
CAGTTCAATTACAGCTCTTAAGGCTAGAGTACTTAATACGACTCACTATAGGCTAGCCTCGAGATGGACT
ACAAGGACGACGATGACAAGCTCGATGGAGGATACCCCTACGACGTGCCCGACTACGCCGACACTGGGGA
CACAGCTCTAGGACAAAAAGCTACCTCAAGGTCTGGAGAAACTGACAGTGTGTCAGGTAGATGGAGGCAG
GAACAATCAGCCGGTCTTAAGATGAGCACTTTCAGCAGTCAGGAAGGGCAGAGACAACCGCAAATAGATC
CTGACCAGATCGGAAATGTAGCTTCAGCTCAGCTGTTCGGTTCTGGGAAGCTGGCCTCGCCTGGCGAGGG
CGTACATCAAGTCACAGAGAAGCAATACCCACCACACCGTCCGAGTCCCTACCCATGCCAACATTCGCTC
TCTTTCCCTCAGCACTCATTGCCCCAGGGCATGATGCACAGCAACAAGCCGCACCAGAGCCTCGAGGGCC
CTCCCTGGCTCTTCTCTGGCCCTTTGCCATCTGTGGCCTCTGAGGACTTATTTCCTTTTCCAATGCACGG
CCACAGTAGTGGTTACCCTAGAAAAAAGATCTCAAGTCTCAACCCCGCTTACAGCCAATACTCCCAGAAA
AGTATCGAACAGGCAGAAGATGCTCACAAAAAAGAGCACAAACCCAAAAAGCCGGGCAAATACATCTGCC
CGTACTGCAGCAGGGCATGTGCAAAACCAAGTGTCCTGAAGAAACACATCAGGTCCCATACCGGTGAGCG
GCCGTATCCGTGTATACCTTGTGGTTTCTCTTTCAAGACAAAGAGCAATTTGTACAAGCACAGGAAGTCT
CATGCCCACGCAATTAAGGCAGGCTTGGTACCCTTCACCGAATCATCTGTGTCTAAGCTGGACCTGGAGG
CTGGCTTTATTGATGTAGAAGCAGAGATCCACTCGGATGGTGAACAGAGCACAGACACGGATGAGGAGAG
CTCTTTATTTGCTGAGGCTTCTGACAAAGTGAGCCCCGGCCCTCCCATCCCTTTGGACATTGCTAGCAGA
GGTGGCTACCCCGGATCCTTGGAAGAATCCTTG
