>Addgene plasmid #51871 | pCI-neo-FHM | addgene partial sequence | sequence record 81160 | pRSII-F1 5'-CGGCATCAGAGCAGATTGTAC-3'
CGCGGATCCTTATCGCTATCGATTCACACAAAAAACCAACACACAGATGTAATGAAAATAAAGATATTTT
ATTGCGGCCATCGTGATGGCAGGTTGGGCGTCGCTTGGTCGGTCATTTCGAACCCCAGAGTCCCGCTCAG
AAGAACTCGTCAAGAAGGCGATAGAAGGCGATGCGCTGCGAATCGGGAGCGGCGATACCGTAAAGCACGA
GGAAGCGGTCAGCCCATTCGCCGCCAAGCTCTTCAGCAATATCACGGGTAGCCAACGCTATGTCCTGATA
GCGGTCCGCCACACCCAGCCGGCCACAGTCGATGAATCCAGAAAAGCGGCCATTTTCCACCATGATATTC
GGCAAGCAGGCATCGCCATGGGTCACGACGAGATCCTCGCCGTCGGGCATGCGCGCCTTGAGCCTGGCGA
ACAGTTCGGCTGGCGCGAGCCCCTGATGCTCTTCGTCCAGATCATCCTGATCGACAAGACCGGCTTCCAT
CCGAGTACGTGCTCGCTCGATGCGATGTTTCGCTTGGTGGTCGAATGGGCAGGTAGCCGGATCAAGCGTA
TGCAGCCGCCGCATTGCATCAGCCATGATGGATACTTTCTCGGCAGGAGCAAGGTGAGATGACAGGAGAT
CCTGCCCCGGCACTTCGCCCAATAGCAGCCAGTCCCTTCCCGCTTCAGTGACAACGTCGAGCACAGCTGC
GCAAGGAACGCCCGTCGTGGCCAGCCACGATAGCCGCGCTGCCTCGTCCTGCAGTTCATTCAGGGCACCG
GACAGGTCGGTCTTGACAAAAAGAACCGGGCGCCCCTGCGCTGACAGCCGGAACACGGCGGCATCAGAGC
AGCCGATTGTCTGTTGTGCCCAGTCATAGCCGAATAGCCTCTCCACCCAAGCGGCCGGAGAACCTGCGTG
CAATCCATCTTGTTCAATCATGGTGGCTCTAGCCTTAAGTTCGAGACTGTTGTGTCAGAAGAATCAAGCT
TTTTGCAAAAGCCTAGGCCTCCAAAAAAGCCTCCTCACTACTTCTGGAATAGCTCAGAGGCC
