[The description below was written by a language model from this plasmid's Addgene catalogue record.]
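Description:
pCI-neo-FHM is a mammalian expression plasmid built on the commercial pCI-neo backbone (about 5.5 kb), carrying a roughly 7.4 kb insert for a total size of about 12.9 kb. It is propagated in E. coli as a high-copy plasmid under ampicillin selection. The record does not list individual backbone features. However, pCI-neo is generally known as a vector that drives inserts from the CMV immediate-early enhancer/promoter, with a chimeric intron upstream of the cloning site and an SV40 late polyadenylation signal downstream. It also carries a neomycin phosphotransferase cassette that permits G418 selection of stably transfected mammalian cells. None of these elements can be confirmed here, because no feature table is provided.

The payload is the full-length rat MIBP1 coding sequence (gene symbol Hivep2, also called HIVEP2), cloned between XhoI and NotI sites that both remain intact, so the insert can be excised or transferred. The protein is fused at its N terminus to tandem FLAG and HA epitope tags. These allow detection by immunoblotting or immunofluorescence, and single or sequential affinity purification of the tagged protein and its binding partners.

MIBP1 is a large zinc-finger transcription factor. The associated publication concerns its genome-wide repression of NF-κB target genes and the modulation of that activity by O-GlcNAc transferase. The plasmid is therefore suited to overexpressing tagged MIBP1 in mammalian cells, for studying its effects on target gene transcription, its protein interactions and its post-translational modification.
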