Addgene plasmid #51871: pCI-neo-FHM
Purpose: Expresses N-terminal FLAG-HA-tagged full length rat MIBP1 (cloned into pCI-neo)
Depositing lab: Kenshi Hayashi & Tomoko Tahira. Depositing organization: Kyushu University. Publication: Genome-wide repression of NF-kappaB target genes by transcription factor MIBP1 and its modulation by O-linked beta-N-acetylglucosamine (O-GlcNAc) transferase. Iwashita Y, Fukuchi N, Waki M, Hayashi K, Tahira T. J Biol Chem. 2012 Mar 23;287(13):9887-900. doi: 10.1074/jbc.M111.298521. Epub 2012 Jan 31. PubMed 22294689.
Backbone
  Vector backbone: pCI-neo
  Backbone manufacturer: Promega
  Backbone size w/o insert (bp): 5500
  Total vector size (bp): 12900
  Vector type: Mammalian Expression
Growth in bacteria
  Bacterial resistance: Ampicillin, 100 μg/mL
  Growth temperature: 37°C
  Growth strain: DH5alpha
  Copy number: High Copy
Gene/Insert
  Gene/Insert name: MIBP1 (alt name: HIVEP2)
  Species: R. norvegicus (rat)
  Insert size (bp): 7400
  Entrez Gene: Hivep2 (a.k.a. MIBP1)
  Tag / fusion protein: FLAG (N terminal on insert); HA (N terminal on insert)
  Cloning method: Restriction Enzyme; 5′ cloning site XhoI (not destroyed); 3′ cloning site NotI (not destroyed)
  Sequencing primers: 5′ GGTGTCCACTCCCAGTTC; 3′ CACTGCATTCTAGTTGTGG
Terms and licenses: Academic/Nonprofit Terms; Industry Terms: Not Available to Industry
How to cite: pCI-neo-FHM was a gift from Kenshi Hayashi & Tomoko Tahira (Addgene plasmid # 51871 ; http://n2t.net/addgene:51871 ; RRID:Addgene_51871)
